Addgene plasmid #227637: pCN38-yfp
Purpose: Negative control plasmid encoding yfp downstream of an attenuated ktrA riboswitch. Plasmid confers ampicillin resistance to E. coli and chloramphenicol resistance to S. aureus.
Depositing lab: Angelika Grundling. Depositing organization: Imperial College London. Publication: Identification of novel genetic factors that regulate c-di-AMP production in Staphylococcus aureus using a riboswitch-based biosensor. Kviatkovski I, Zhong Q, Vaidya S, Grundling A. mSphere. 2024 Sep 17:e0032124. doi: 10.1128/msphere.00321-24. PubMed 39287429.
Backbone
  Vector backbone: pCN38
  Vector type: Bacterial Expression
Growth in bacteria
  Bacterial resistance: Ampicillin, 100 μg/mL
  Growth temperature: 37°C
  Growth strain: DH5alpha
  Copy number: High Copy
Gene/Insert
  Gene/Insert name: yfp
  Insert size (bp): 926
Terms and licenses: Academic/Nonprofit Terms; Industry Terms: Not Available to Industry
How to cite: pCN38-yfp was a gift from Angelika Grundling (Addgene plasmid # 227637 ; http://n2t.net/addgene:227637 ; RRID:Addgene_227637)
