[The description below was written by a language model from this plasmid's Addgene catalogue record and pLannotate feature annotations shown in this document.]
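Description:
pCN38-yfp is a 6.4 kb E. coli–Staphylococcus aureus shuttle plasmid built on the pCN38 backbone and catalogued as a bacterial expression vector. For propagation in E. coli it carries a high-copy ColE1/pUC-type origin and the bla gene with its own promoter, giving ampicillin resistance. Small remnants of rop and the pBR322 bom region are also annotated. For maintenance in S. aureus it carries a pT181-type replicon, represented by the repN initiator gene and the antisense ctRNA that regulates plasmid copy number. A staphylococcal cat gene provides chloramphenicol selection in that host. Short annotated fragments of pre, tet(K) and cop appear to be leftovers from the natural staphylococcal plasmids used to assemble the backbone and are unlikely to be functional.

The payload is a 926 bp insert in which yfp lies downstream of an attenuated ktrA riboswitch. The feature table identifies the reporter as an mVenus-type yellow fluorescent protein, a rapidly maturing monomeric Aequorea victoria derivative. The riboswitch itself is not annotated. It presumably occupies the region between the cloning-site remnant and the reporter, where the annotation software reports only a short match to a Bacillus phage SP01 sequence. The promoter driving the cassette is not stated in the record. A lacZα fragment follows the reporter.

According to the record, the plasmid is the negative control for a riboswitch-based biosensor used to find genetic factors that regulate c-di-AMP production in S. aureus. It supplies a reference fluorescence signal for comparison with the functional sensor construct, though the record does not describe how the riboswitch was attenuated.
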