Features (pLannotate 1.2.2; 15 found; start..end, strand, type, name):
    111..146     -  CDS            rop (fragment): Rop protein, which maintains plasmids at low copy number; rop
    241..345     +  promoter       AmpR promoter: bla
    346..1206    +  CDS            AmpR: β-lactamase; bla; confers resistance to ampicillin, carbenicillin, and related antibiotics
   1377..1965    +  rep_origin     ori: high-copy-number ColE1/pMB1/pBR322/pUC origin of replication
   2095..2125    -  misc_feature   MCS (fragment): pUC18/19 multiple cloning site
   2126..2215    +  CDS            43 (fragment): GP43_BPSP1 - Protein predicted: Swiss-Prot protein existence level 4. From Bacillus phage SP01 (Bacteriophage SP01).
   2332..3048    +  CDS            mVenus-Q69M: mVenus-Q69M is a basic (constitutively fluorescent) yellow fluorescent protein published in 2010, derived from Aequorea victoria. It is reported to be a very rapidly-maturing monomer.
   3094..3251    +  CDS            lacZα (fragment): LacZα fragment of β-galactosidase; lacZ fragment
   3259..3414    +  CDS            pre (fragment): PRE3_STAAC - Protein inferred from homology: Swiss-Prot protein existence level 3. The interaction of the RSA site and the PRE protein may not only serves a function in plasmid maintenance, but may also contributes to the distribution of small antibiotic resistance plasmids among Gram- positive bacteria. From Staphylococcus aureus (strain COL).
   3754..3848    -  ncRNA          ctRNA pT181: Accession: RF00242 - ctRNA
   3944..4885    +  CDS            repN: REPN_STAAU - Experimental evidence at protein level: Swiss-Prot protein existence level 1. This protein is probably a specific topoisomerase involved in initiating replication. This protein is specifically required and may be rate-limiting for replication of the plasmid in vivo. From Staphylococcus aureus.
   5050..5346    +  CDS            tet (fragment): TCR_STAAU - Also known as tet(K). Protein inferred from homology: Swiss-Prot protein existence level 3. Resistance to tetracycline by an active tetracycline efflux. This is an energy-dependent process that decreases the accumulation of the antibiotic in whole cells. This protein functions as a metal- tetracycline/H(+) antiporter. From Staphylococcus aureus.
   5357..5443    +  CDS            cop (fragment): COP1_STAAU - Protein predicted: Swiss-Prot protein existence level 4. Putative control of replication message. From Staphylococcus aureus.
   5628..6275    +  CDS            cat: CAT1_STAAU - Experimental evidence at transcript level: Swiss-Prot protein existence level 2. This enzyme is an effector of chloramphenicol resistance in bacteria. From Staphylococcus aureus.
   6369..9       -  misc_feature   bom (fragment) (across the origin): basis of mobility region from pBR322
>Addgene plasmid #227637 | pCN38-yfp | addgene full sequence | sequence record 456022 | Addgene NGS Result
TTAAGCCAGCCCCGACACCCGCCAACACCCGCTGACGCGCCCTGACGGGCTTGTCTGCTCCCGGCATCCG
CTTACAGACAAGCTGTGACCGTCTCCGGGAGCTGCATGTGTCAGAGGTTTTCACCGTCATCACCGAAACG
CGCGAGACGAAAGGGCCTCGTGATACGCCTATTTTTATAGGTTAATGTCATGATAATAATGGTTTCTTAG
ACGTCAGGTGGCACTTTTCGGGGAAATGTGCGCGGAACCCCTATTTGTTTATTTTTCTAAATACATTCAA
ATATGTATCCGCTCATGAGACAATAACCCTGATAAATGCTTCAATAATATTGAAAAAGGAAGAGTATGAG
TATTCAACATTTCCGTGTCGCCCTTATTCCCTTTTTTGCGGCATTTTGCCTTCCTGTTTTTGCTCACCCA
GAAACGCTGGTGAAAGTAAAAGATGCTGAAGATCAGTTGGGTGCACGAGTGGGTTACATCGAACTGGATC
TCAACAGCGGTAAGATCCTTGAGAGTTTTCGCCCCGAAGAACGTTTTCCAATGATGAGCACTTTTAAAGT
TCTGCTATGTGGCGCGGTATTATCCCGTATTGACGCCGGGCAAGAGCAACTCGGTCGCCGCATACACTAT
TCTCAGAATGACTTGGTTGAGTACTCACCAGTCACAGAAAAGCATCTTACGGATGGCATGACAGTAAGAG
AATTATGCAGTGCTGCCATAACCATGAGTGATAACACTGCGGCCAACTTACTTCTGACAACGATCGGAGG
ACCGAAGGAGCTAACCGCTTTTTTGCACAACATGGGGGATCATGTAACTCGCCTTGATCGTTGGGAACCG
GAGCTGAATGAAGCCATACCAAACGACGAGCGTGACACCACGATGCCTGTAGCAATGGCAACAACGTTGC
GCAAACTATTAACTGGCGAACTACTTACTCTAGCTTCCCGGCAACAATTAATAGACTGGATGGAGGCGGA
TAAAGTTGCAGGACCACTTCTGCGCTCGGCCCTTCCGGCTGGCTGGTTTATTGCTGATAAATCTGGAGCC
GGTGAGCGTGGGTCTCGCGGTATCATTGCAGCACTGGGGCCAGATGGTAAGCCCTCCCGTATCGTAGTTA
TCTACACGACGGGGAGTCAGGCAACTATGGATGAACGAAATAGACAGATCGCTGAGATAGGTGCCTCACT
GATTAAGCATTGGTAACTGTCAGACCAAGTTTACTCATATATACTTTAGATTGATTTAAAACTTCATTTT
TAATTTAAAAGGATCTAGGTGAAGATCCTTTTTGATAATCTCATGACCAAAATCCCTTAACGTGAGTTTT
CGTTCCACTGAGCGTCAGACCCCGTAGAAAAGATCAAAGGATCTTCTTGAGATCCTTTTTTTCTGCGCGT
AATCTGCTGCTTGCAAACAAAAAAACCACCGCTACCAGCGGTGGTTTGTTTGCCGGATCAAGAGCTACCA
ACTCTTTTTCCGAAGGTAACTGGCTTCAGCAGAGCGCAGATACCAAATACTGTTCTTCTAGTGTAGCCGT
AGTTAGGCCACCACTTCAAGAACTCTGTAGCACCGCCTACATACCTCGCTCTGCTAATCCTGTTACCAGT
GGCTGCTGCCAGTGGCGATAAGTCGTGTCTTACCGGGTTGGACTCAAGACGATAGTTACCGGATAAGGCG
CAGCGGTCGGGCTGAACGGGGGGTTCGTGCACACAGCCCAGCTTGGAGCGAACGACCTACACCGAACTGA
GATACCTACAGCGTGAGCTATGAGAAAGCGCCACGCTTCCCGAAGGGAGAAAGGCGGACAGGTATCCGGT
AAGCGGCAGGGTCGGAACAGGAGAGCGCACGAGGGAGCTTCCAGGGGGAAACGCCTGGTATCTTTATAGT
CCTGTCGGGTTTCGCCACCTCTGACTTGAGCGTCGATTTTTGTGATGCTCGTCAGGGGGGCGGAGCCTAT
GGAAAAACGCCAGCAACGCGGCCTTTTTACGGTTCCTGGCCTTTTGCTGGCCTTTTGCTCACATGTTCTT
TCCTGCGTTATCCCCTGATTCTGTGGATAACCGTATTACCGCCTTTGAGTGAGCTGGCGGCCGCTGCATG
CCTGCAGGTCGACTCTAGAGGATCCGTAGCCCTTGCCTACCTAGCTTCCAAGAAAGATATCCTTACAGCA
CAAGAGCGGAAAGATGTTTTGTTCTACATCCAGAACAACCTCTGCTAAAATTCCTGAAAAATTTTCGAAA
AAGTTGTTGACTTTATCTACAAGGTGTGGCATAATGTGTGTGCATAATCAAACACGAACGGGGGAACCAA
AAGCTTAAGGAGGAAAGTCACATTATGAGCAAAGGTGAAGAACTGTTCACCGGCGTTGTGCCAATTCTGG
TTGAGCTGGATGGTGACGTGAATGGCCACAAATTTTCCGTGTCTGGTGAAGGCGAGTGTGATGCTACTTA
TGGCAAACTGACTCTGAAACTGATCTGTACCACCGGCAAACTGCCTGTTCCGTGGCCAACTCTGGTCACT
ACTCTGGGTTACGGCCTGATGTGTTTTGCGCGTTACCCGGATCACATGAAACAGCATGACTTCTTCAAAT
CTGCCATGCCGGAAGGCTATGTCCAAGAACGTACGATCTTTTTCAAGGACGACGGCAACTATAAAACCCG
TGCCGAAGTTAAATTCGAGGGTGACACCCTGGTCAACCGCATCGAACTGAAAGGCATTGACTTCAAAGAG
GACGGCAACATTCTGGGTCACAAGCTGGAATACAACTACAACTCCCACAACGTTTACATTACTGCTGACA
AGCAGAAAAACGGCATCAAAGCAAACTTCAAGATCCGTCACAACATTGAAGATGGTGGCGTACAGCTGGC
AGATCACTACCAGCAGAACACTCCAATCGGTGATGGCCCAGTACTGCTGCCAGATAACCATTACCTGTCC
TACCAGAGCAAACTGTCTAAAGACCCGAACGAAAAACGTGACCACATGGTACTGCTGGAATTTGTTACCG
CGGCAGGCATTACCCACGGTATGGACGAACTGTATAAATAAGCTAGCAAAAACCCCGCCCCTGACAGGGC
GGGGTTTTTTTGAATTCACTGGCCGTCGTTTTACAACGTCGTGACTGGGAAAACCCTGGCGTTACCCAAC
TTAATCGCCTTGCAGCACATCCCCCTTTCGCCAGCTGGCGTAATAGCGAAGAGGCCCGCACCGATCGCCC
TTCCCAACAGTTGCGCAGCCTGAATGGCGAATGGCGCCTTTGCGGAAAGAGTTAATAAGTTAACAGAAGA
TGAACCAAAACTAAATGGTTTAGCAGGAAACTTAGATAAAAAAATGAATCCAGAATTATATTCAGAACAG
GAACAGCAACAAGAACAACAAAAGAATCAAAAACGAGATAGAGGTATGCACTTATAGAACATGCATTTAT
GCCGAGAAAACTTATTGGTTGGAATGGGCTATGTGTTAGCTAACTTGTTAGCGAGTTGGTTGGACTTGAA
TTGGGATTAATCCCAAGAAAGTACCAACTCAACAACACATAAAGCCCTGTAGGTTCCGACCAATAAGGAA
ATTGGAATAAAGCAATAAAAGGAGTTGAAGAAATGAAATTCAGAGAAGCCTTTGAGAATTTTATAACAAG
TAAGTATGTACTTGGTGTTTTAGTAGTTTTAACTGTTTACCAGATAATACAAATGCTTAAATAAAAAAAG
ACTTGATCTGATTAGACCAAATCTTTTGATAGTGTTATATTAATAACAAAATAAAAAGGAGTCGCTCACG
CCCTGACCAAAGTTTGTGAACGACATCATTCAAAGAAAAAAACACTGAGTTGTTTTTATAATCTTGTATA
TTTAGATATTAAACGATATTTAAATATACATCAAGATATATATTTGGGTGAGCGATTCCTTAAACGAAAT
TGAGATTAAGGAGTCGATTTTTTATGTATAAAAACAATCATGCAAATCATTCAAATCATTTGGAAAATCA
CGATTTAGACAATTTTTCTAAAACCGGCTACTCTAATAGCCGGTTGGACGCACATACTGTGTGCATATCT
GATCCAAAATTAAGTTTTGATGCAATGACGATCGTTGGAAATCTCAACCGAGACAACGCTCAAGCCCTTT
CTAAATTTATGAGTGTAGAGCCCCAAATAAGACTTTGGGATATTCTTCAAACAAAGTTTAAAGCTAAAGC
ACTTCAAGAAAAAGTTTATATTGAATATGACAAAGTGAAAGCAGATAGTTGGGATAGACGTAATATGCGT
ATTGAATTTAATCCAAACAAACTTACACGAGATGAAATGATTTGGTTAAAACAAAATATAATAAGCTACA
TGGAAGATGACGGTTTTACAAGATTAGATTTAGCCTTTGATTTTGAAGATGATTTGAGTGACTACTATGC
AATGTCTGATAAAGCAGTTAAGAAAACTATTTTTTATGGTCGTAATGGTAAGCCAGAAACAAAATATTTT
GGCGTGAGAGATAGTAATAGATTTATTAGAATTTATAATAAAAAGCAAGAACGTAAAGATAATGCAGATG
CTGAAGTTATGTCTGAACATTTATGGCGTGTAGAAATCGAACTTAAAAGAGATATGGTGGATTACTGGAA
TGATTGCTTTAGTGATTTACATATCTTGCAACCAGATTGGAAAACTATCCAACGCACTGCGGATAGAGCA
ATAGTTTTTATGTTATTGAGTGATGAAGAAGAATGGGGAAAGCTTCACAGAAATTCTAGAACAAAATATA
AGAATTTGATAAAAGAAATTTCGCCAGTCGATTTAACGGACTTAATGAAATCGACTTTAAAAGCGAACGA
AAAACAATTGCAAAAACAAATCGATTTTTGGCAACATGAATTTAAATTTTGGAAATAGTGTACATATTAA
TATTACTGAACAAAAATGATATATTTAAACTATTCTAATTTAGGAGGATTTTTTTATGAAGTGTCTATTT
AAAAATTTGGGGAATTTATATGAGGTGAAAGAATAATTTACCCCTATAAACTTTAGTCACCTCAAGTAAA
GAGGTAAAATTGTTTAGTTTATATAAAAAATTTAAAGGTTTGTTTTATAGCGTTTTATTTTGGCTTTGTA
TTCTTTCATTTTTTAGTGTATTAAATGAAATGGTTTTAAATGTTTCTTTACCTGATATTGCAAATCATTT
TAATACTACTCCTGGAATTACAAACTGGGTAAACACTGCATATATGTTAACTTTTTCGATAGGAACAGCA
GTATATGGAAAATTATCTGATTATATAAATATAAAAAAATTGTTAATTATTGGTATTAGTTTGAGCTGTC
TTGGTTCATTGATTGCTTTTATTGGGCCCACCTAGGTATTATCAAGATAAGAAAGAAAAGGATTTTTCGC
TACGCTCAAATCCTTTAAAAAAACACAAAAGACCACATTTTTTAATGTGGTCTTTTATTCTTCAACTAAA
GCACCCATTAGTTCAACAAACGAAAATTGGATAAAGTGGGATATTTTTAAAATATATATTTATGTTACAG
TAATATTGACTTTTAAAAAAGGATTGATTCTAATGAAGAAAGCAGACAAGTAAGCCTCCTAAATTCACTT
TAGATAAAAATTTAGGAGGCATATCAAATGAACTTTAATAAAATTGATTTAGACAATTGGAAGAGAAAAG
AGATATTTAATCATTATTTGAACCAACAAACGACTTTTAGTATAACCACAGAAATTGATATTAGTGTTTT
ATACCGAAACATAAAACAAGAAGGATATAAATTTTACCCTGCATTTATTTTCTTAGTGACAAGGGTGATA
AACTCAAATACAGCTTTTAGAACTGGTTACAATAGCGACGGAGAGTTAGGTTATTGGGATAAGTTAGAGC
CACTTTATACAATTTTTGATGGTGTATCTAAAACATTCTCTGGTATTTGGACTCCTGTAAAGAATGACTT
CAAAGAGTTTTATGATTTATACCTTTCTGATGTAGAGAAATATAATGGTTCGGGGAAATTGTTTCCCAAA
ACACCTATACCTGAAAATGCTTTTTCTCTTTCTATTATTCCATGGACTTCATTTACTGGGTTTAACTTAA
ATATCAATAATAATAGTAATTACCTTCTACCCATTATTACAGCAGGAAAATTCATTAATAAAGGTAATTC
AATATATTTACCGCTATCTTTACAGGTACATCATTCTGTTTGTGATGGTTATCATGCAGGATTGTTTATG
AACTCTATTCAGGAATTGTCAGATAGGCCTAATGACTGGCTTTTATAATATGAGATAATGCCGACTGTAC
TTTTTACAGTCGGTTTTCTAATGTCACTAACCTGCCCCGTTAGTTGAAGAAGGCCGCGGCCTCGAGCGGC
CGCATAG
